>Addgene plasmid #233199 | pENTR-HRAS(G12V)-IRES-SNAP-p53DD | addgene full sequence | sequence record 463821 | Addgene NGS Result
CTCGGGCCCCAAATAATGATTTTATTTTGACTGATAGTGACCTGTTCGTTGCAACAAATTGATAAGCAAT
GCTTTTTTATAATGCCAACTTTGTACAAAAAAGCAGGCTCCACCATGGGAACCAATTCAGTCGACTGGAT
CCGGTACTACTGAATTCAAGCTTGGATCCCAATGAGCCACCATGACCGAATACAAGCTGGTGGTGGTGGG
CGCCGTCGGTGTGGGCAAGAGTGCGCTGACCATCCAGCTGATCCAGAACCATTTTGTGGACGAATACGAC
CCCACTATAGAGGATTCCTACCGGAAGCAGGTGGTCATTGATGGGGAGACGTGCCTGTTGGACATCCTGG
ATACCGCCGGCCAGGAGGAGTACAGCGCCATGCGGGACCAGTACATGCGCACCGGGGAGGGCTTCCTGTG
TGTGTTTGCCATCAACAACACCAAGTCTTTTGAGGACATCCACCAGTACAGGGAGCAGATCAAACGGGTG
AAGGACTCGGATGACGTGCCCATGGTGCTGGTGGGGAACAAGTGTGACCTGGCTGCACGCACTGTGGAAT
CTCGGCAGGCTCAGGACCTCGCCCGAAGCTACGGCATCCCCTACATCGAAACCTCGGCCAAGACCCGGCA
GGGAGTGGAGGATGCCTTCTACACGTTGGTGCGTGAGATCCGGCAGCACAAGCTGCGGAAGCTGAACCCT
CCTGATGAGAGTGGCCCCGGCTGCATGAGCTGCAAGTGTGTGCTCTCCTAACAACACCATGGAGCGTTAC
TGGCCGAAGCCGCTTGGAATAAGGCCGGTGTGCGTTTGTCTATATGTTATTTTCCACCATATTGCCGTCT
TTTGGCAATGTGAGGGCCCGGAAACCTGGCCCTGTCTTCTTGACGAGCATTCCTAGGGGTCTTTCCCCTC
TCGCCAAAGGAATGCAAGGTCTGTTGAATGTCGTGAAGGAAGCAGTTCCTCTGGAAGCTTCTTGAAGACA
AACAACGTCTGTAGCGACCCTTTGCAGGCAGCGGAACCCCCCACCTGGCGACAGGTGCCTCTGCGGCCAA
AAGCCACGTGTATAAGATACACCTGCAAAGGCGGCACAACCCCAGTGCCACGTTGTGAGTTGGATAGTTG
TGGAAAGAGTCAAATGGCTCTCCTCAAGCGTATTCAACAAGGGGCTGAAGGATGCCCAGAAGGTACCCCA
TTGTATGGGATCTGATCTGGGGCCTCGGTGCACATGCTTTACATGTGTTTAGTCGAGGTTAAAAAAACGT
CTAGGCCCCCCGAACCACGGGGACGTGGTTTTCCTTTGAAAAACAGGAATGGACAAAGACTGCGAAATGA
AGCGCACCACCCTGGATAGCCCTCTGGGCAAGCTGGAACTGTCTGGGTGCGAACAGGGCCTGCACCGTAT
CATCTTCCTGGGCAAAGGAACATCTGCCGCCGACGCCGTGGAAGTGCCTGCCCCAGCCGCCGTGCTGGGC
GGACCAGAGCCACTGATGCAGGCCACCGCCTGGCTCAACGCCTACTTTCACCAGCCTGAGGCCATCGAGG
AGTTCCCTGTGCCAGCCCTGCACCACCCAGTGTTCCAGCAGGAGAGCTTTACCCGCCAGGTGCTGTGGAA
ACTGCTGAAAGTGGTGAAGTTCGGAGAGGTCATCAGCTACAGCCACCTGGCCGCCCTGGCCGGCAATCCC
GCCGCCACCGCCGCCGTGAAAACCGCCCTGAGCGGAAATCCCGTGCCCATTCTGATCCCCTGCCACCGGG
TGGTGCAGGGCGACCTGGACGTGGGGGGCTACGAGGGCGGGCTCGCCGTGAAAGAGTGGCTGCTGGCCCA
CGAGGGCCACAGACTGGGCAAGCCTGGGCTGGGTCCTGCAGGCGGATCCATGACTGCCATGGAGGAGTCA
CAGTCGGATATCAGCCTCAAGAGAGCGCTGCCCACCTGCACAAGCGCCTCTCCCCCGCAAAAGAAAAAAC
CACTTGATGGAGAGTATTTCACCCTCAAGATCCGCGGGCGTAAACGCTTCGAGATGTTCCGGGAGCTGAA
TGAGGCCTTAGAGTTAAAGGATGCCCATGCTACAGAGGAGTCTGGAGACAGCAGGGCTCACTCCAGCTAC
CTGAAGACCAAGAAGGGCCAGTCTACTTCCCGCCATAAAAAAACAATGGTCAAGAAAGTGGGGCCTGACT
CAGACTGACGCTGATATCTAGACCCAGCTTTCTTGTACAAAGTTGGCATTATAAGAAAGCATTGCTTATC
AATTTGTTGCAACGAACAGGTCACTATCAGTCAAAATAAAATCATTATTTGCCATCCAGCTGCAGCTCTG
GCCCGTGTCTCAAAATCTCTGATGTTACATTGCACAAGATAAAAATATATCATCATGAACAATAAAACTG
TCTGCTTACATAAACAGTAATACAAGGGGTGTTATGAGCCATATTCAACGGGAAACGTCGAGGCCGCGAT
TAAATTCCAACATGGATGCTGATTTATATGGGTATAAATGGGCTCGCGATAATGTCGGGCAATCAGGTGC
GACAATCTATCGCTTGTATGGGAAGCCCGATGCGCCAGAGTTGTTTCTGAAACATGGCAAAGGTAGCGTT
GCCAATGATGTTACAGATGAGATGGTCAGACTAAACTGGCTGACGGAATTTATGCCTCTTCCGACCATCA
AGCATTTTATCCGTACTCCTGGTGATGCATGGTTACTCACCACTGCGATCCCCGGAAAAACAGCATTCCA
GGTATTAGAAGAATATCCTGATTCAGGTGAAAATATTGTTGATGCGCTGGCAGTGTTCCTGCGCCGGTTG
CATTCGATTCCTGTTTGTAATTGTCCTTTTAACAGCGATCGCGTATTTCGTCTAGCTCAGGCGCAATCAC
GAATGAATAACGGTTTGGTTGATGCGAGTGATTTTGATGACGAGCGTAATGGCTGGCCTGTTGAACAAGT
CTGGAAAGAAATGCATAAACTTTTGCCATTCTCACCGGATTCAGTCGTCACTCATGGTGATTTCTCACTT
GATAACCTTATTTTTGACGAGGGGAAATTAATAGGTTGTATTGATGTTGGACGAGTCGGAATCGCAGACC
GATACCAGGATCTTGCCATCCTATGGAACTGCCTCGGTGAGTTTTCTCCTTCATTACAGAAACGGCTTTT
TCAAAAATATGGTATTGATAATCCTGATATGAATAAATTGCAGTTTCATTTGATGCTCGATGAGTTTTTC
TAATCAGAATTGGTTAATTGGTTGTAACATTATTCAGATTGGGCCCCGTTCCACTGAGCGTCAGACCCCG
TAGAAAAGATCAAAGGATCTTCTTGAGATCCTTTTTTTCTGCGCGTAATCTGCTGCTTGCAAACAAAAAA
ACCACCGCTACCAGCGGTGGTTTGTTTGCCGGATCAAGAGCTACCAACTCTTTTTCCGAAGGTAACTGGC
TTCAGCAGAGCGCAGATACCAAATACTGTTCTTCTAGTGTAGCCGTAGTTAGGCCACCACTTCAAGAACT
CTGTAGCACCGCCTACATACCTCGCTCTGCTAATCCTGTTACCAGTGGCTGCTGCCAGTGGCGATAAGTC
GTGTCTTACCGGGTTGGACTCAAGACGATAGTTACCGGATAAGGCGCAGCGGTCGGGCTGAACGGGGGGT
TCGTGCACACAGCCCAGCTTGGAGCGAACGACCTACACCGAACTGAGATACCTACAGCGTGAGCTATGAG
AAAGCGCCACGCTTCCCGAAGGGAGAAAGGCGGACAGGTATCCGGTAAGCGGCAGGGTCGGAACAGGAGA
GCGCACGAGGGAGCTTCCAGGGGGAAACGCCTGGTATCTTTATAGTCCTGTCGGGTTTCGCCACCTCTGA
CTTGAGCGTCGATTTTTGTGATGCTCGTCAGGGGGGCGGAGCCTATGGAAAAACGCCAGCAACGCGGCCT
TTTTACGGTTCCTGGCCTTTTGCTGGCCTTTTGCTCACATGTTCTTTCCTGCGTTATCCCCTGATTCTGT
GGATAACCGTATTACCGCTAGCATGGATCTCGGGGACGTCTAACTACTAAGCGAGAGTAGGGAACTGCCA
GGCATCAAATAAAACGAAAGGCTCAGTCGGAAGACTGGGCCTTTCGTTTTATCTGTTGTTTGTCGGTGAA
CGCTCTCCTGAGTAGGACAAATCCGCCGGGAGCGGATTTGAACGTTGTGAAGCAACGGCCCGGAGGGTGG
CGGGCAGGACGCCCGCCATAAACTGCCAGGCATCAAACTAAGCAGAAGGCCATCCTGACGGATGGCCTTT
TTGCGTTTCTACAAACTCTTCCTGTTAGTTAGTTACTTAAG
Features (pLannotate 1.2.2; 10 found; start..end, strand, type, name):
     10..109     +  protein_bind   attL1: mutant version of attL; recombination site for the Gateway® LR reaction LR Clonase™
    182..749     +  CDS            H-Ras (G12V) (fragment): human oncoprotein generated by the G12V mutation in the small GTPase H-Ras
    765..1305    +  misc_feature   IRES: internal ribosome entry site (IRES) of the encephalomyocarditis virus (EMCV)
   1309..1854    +  CDS            SNAP-tag®: human O6-alkylguanine-DNA-alkyltransferase variant that forms covalent bonds with benzylguanine derivatives fast-reacting variant, optimized for mammalian expression
   1903..2175    +  CDS            Tp53 (fragment): P53_MOUSE - Also known as P53, Trp53. Experimental evidence at protein level: Swiss-Prot protein existence level 1. Acts as a tumor suppressor in many tumor types; induces growth arrest or apoptosis depending on the physiological circumstances and cell type. Involved in cell cycle regulation as a trans-activator that acts to negatively regulate cell division by controlling a set of genes required for this process. One of the activated genes is an inhibitor of cyclin-dependent kinases. Apoptosis induction seems to be mediated either by stimulation of BAX and FAS antigen expression, or by repres
   2192..2291    -  protein_bind   attL2: mutant version of attL; recombination site for the Gateway® LR reaction LR Clonase™
   2414..3223    +  CDS            KanR: aminoglycoside phosphotransferase; aph(3')-Ia; confers resistance to kanamycin in bacteria or G418 (Geneticin®) in eukaryotes
   3313..3901    +  rep_origin     ori: high-copy-number ColE1/pMB1/pBR322/pUC origin of replication
   4069..4112    -  terminator     rrnB T1 terminator: Escherichia coli rrnB; transcription terminator T1 from the E. coli rrnB gene
   4244..4271    +  terminator     rrnB T2 terminator: transcription terminator T2 from the E. coli rrnB gene
