[The description below was written by a language model from this plasmid's Addgene catalogue record and pLannotate feature annotations shown in this document.]
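Description:
pENTR-HRAS(G12V)-IRES-SNAP-p53DD is a Gateway entry clone built on the pENTR4 backbone, about 4.3 kb in size, and assembled by Gibson cloning. It is maintained in E. coli as a high-copy plasmid through a ColE1/pUC-type origin and selected with kanamycin via the aph(3')-Ia resistance gene. The rrnB T1 and T2 terminators sit upstream of the cloning region, where they limit read-through transcription from the backbone into the insert during bacterial propagation.

The payload lies between attL1 and attL2, the sites that recombine with attR sites of a destination vector in an LR Clonase reaction. It is a bicistronic cassette. The first open reading frame encodes human H-Ras carrying the oncogenic G12V substitution. An EMCV internal ribosome entry site follows, allowing cap-independent translation of a second reading frame from the same transcript. That second frame encodes a SNAP-tag, an alkylguanine-DNA-alkyltransferase variant that can be covalently labelled with benzylguanine substrates, followed by a fragment of mouse Trp53 that corresponds to the construct's "p53DD" component. p53DD is generally understood as a dominant-negative truncated p53, although the record does not describe its boundaries or mechanism.

No promoter or polyadenylation signal is annotated within the att-flanked region, as is usual for entry clones, so expression depends on the destination vector that receives the cassette. The stated purpose is simply to serve as a Gateway entry vector for HRAS(G12V) and SNAP-p53DD. The associated publication concerns direct conversion of cells to motor neurons using compact transcription factor cassettes, but the record does not state how this cassette is used in that work.
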