Addgene plasmid #233199: pENTR-HRAS(G12V)-IRES-SNAP-p53DD
Purpose: Gateway entry vector for HRAS(G12V) and SNAP-p53DD
Depositing lab: Kate Galloway. Depositing organization: Massachusetts Institute of Technology. Publication: Compact transcription factor cassettes generate functional, engraftable motor neurons by direct conversion. Wang NB, Adewumi HO, Lende-Dorn BA, Beitz AM, O'Shea TM, Galloway KE. Cell Syst. 2025 Mar 10:101206. doi: 10.1016/j.cels.2025.101206. PubMed 40086435.
Backbone
  Vector backbone: pENTR4
  Vector type: Other
Growth in bacteria
  Bacterial resistance: Kanamycin, 50 μg/mL
  Growth temperature: 37°C
  Growth strain: NEB Stable
  Copy number: High Copy
Gene/Insert
  Gene/Insert name: HRAS(G12V)-IRES-SNAP-p53DD
  Species: H. sapiens (human), M. musculus (mouse)
  Mutation: G12V
  Entrez Gene: HRAS (a.k.a. C-BAS/HAS, C-H-RAS, C-HA-RAS1, CTLO, H-RASIDX, HAMSV, HRAS1, RASH1, p21ras); Trp53 (a.k.a. Tp53, bbl, bfy, bhy, p44, p53)
  Cloning method: Gibson Cloning
Terms and licenses: Academic/Nonprofit Terms; Industry Terms: Not Available to Industry
How to cite: pENTR-HRAS(G12V)-IRES-SNAP-p53DD was a gift from Kate Galloway (Addgene plasmid # 233199 ; http://n2t.net/addgene:233199 ; RRID:Addgene_233199)
