>Addgene plasmid #233199 | pENTR-HRAS(G12V)-IRES-SNAP-p53DD | depositor partial sequence | sequence record 458789 | HRAS(G12V)
ATGACCGAATACAAGCTGGTGGTGGTGGGCGCCGTCGGTGTGGGCAAGAGTGCGCTGACCATCCAGCTGA
TCCAGAACCATTTTGTGGACGAATACGACCCCACTATAGAGGATTCCTACCGGAAGCAGGTGGTCATTGA
TGGGGAGACGTGCCTGTTGGACATCCTGGATACCGCCGGCCAGGAGGAGTACAGCGCCATGCGGGACCAG
TACATGCGCACCGGGGAGGGCTTCCTGTGTGTGTTTGCCATCAACAACACCAAGTCTTTTGAGGACATCC
ACCAGTACAGGGAGCAGATCAAACGGGTGAAGGACTCGGATGACGTGCCCATGGTGCTGGTGGGGAACAA
GTGTGACCTGGCTGCACGCACTGTGGAATCTCGGCAGGCTCAGGACCTCGCCCGAAGCTACGGCATCCCC
TACATCGAAACCTCGGCCAAGACCCGGCAGGGAGTGGAGGATGCCTTCTACACGTTGGTGCGTGAGATCC
GGCAGCACAAGCTGCGGAAGCTGAACCCTCCTGATGAGAGTGGCCCCGGCTGCATGAGCTGCAAGTGTGT
GCTCTCCTAA
