>Addgene plasmid #233199 | pENTR-HRAS(G12V)-IRES-SNAP-p53DD | depositor partial sequence | sequence record 458790 | SNAP-p53DD
ATGGACAAAGACTGCGAAATGAAGCGCACCACCCTGGATAGCCCTCTGGGCAAGCTGGAACTGTCTGGGT
GCGAACAGGGCCTGCACCGTATCATCTTCCTGGGCAAAGGAACATCTGCCGCCGACGCCGTGGAAGTGCC
TGCCCCAGCCGCCGTGCTGGGCGGACCAGAGCCACTGATGCAGGCCACCGCCTGGCTCAACGCCTACTTT
CACCAGCCTGAGGCCATCGAGGAGTTCCCTGTGCCAGCCCTGCACCACCCAGTGTTCCAGCAGGAGAGCT
TTACCCGCCAGGTGCTGTGGAAACTGCTGAAAGTGGTGAAGTTCGGAGAGGTCATCAGCTACAGCCACCT
GGCCGCCCTGGCCGGCAATCCCGCCGCCACCGCCGCCGTGAAAACCGCCCTGAGCGGAAATCCCGTGCCC
ATTCTGATCCCCTGCCACCGGGTGGTGCAGGGCGACCTGGACGTGGGGGGCTACGAGGGCGGGCTCGCCG
TGAAAGAGTGGCTGCTGGCCCACGAGGGCCACAGACTGGGCAAGCCTGGGCTGGGTCCTGCAGGCGGATC
CATGACTGCCATGGAGGAGTCACAGTCGGATATCAGCCTCAAGAGAGCGCTGCCCACCTGCACAAGCGCC
TCTCCCCCGCAAAAGAAAAAACCACTTGATGGAGAGTATTTCACCCTCAAGATCCGCGGGCGTAAACGCT
TCGAGATGTTCCGGGAGCTGAATGAGGCCTTAGAGTTAAAGGATGCCCATGCTACAGAGGAGTCTGGAGA
CAGCAGGGCTCACTCCAGCTACCTGAAGACCAAGAAGGGCCAGTCTACTTCCCGCCATAAAAAAACAATG
GTCAAGAAAGTGGGGCCTGACTCAGACTGA
